LOCUS       Exported 5645 bp ds-DNA circular SYN 13-MAY-2021
DEFINITION  synthetic circular DNA
ACCESSION   .
VERSION     .
KEYWORDS    pLenti X2 Zeo/pTER shGFP #2 (790-1)
SOURCE      synthetic DNA construct
  ORGANISM  synthetic DNA construct
REFERENCE   1 (bases 1 to 5645)
  TITLE     shMDC1 plasmids
REFERENCE   2 (bases 1 to 5645)
  AUTHORS   .
  TITLE     Direct Submission
  JOURNAL   Exported May 13, 2021 from SnapGene Server 1.1.58
            http://www.snapgene.com
FEATURES             Location/Qualifiers
     source          1..5645
                     /organism="synthetic DNA construct"
                     /mol_type="other DNA"
     rep_origin      72..660
                     /direction=RIGHT
                     /label=ori
                     /note="high-copy-number ColE1/pMB1/pBR322/pUC origin of
                     replication"
     primer_bind     561..580
                     /label=pBR322ori-F
                     /note="pBR322 origin, forward primer"
     primer_bind     814..831
                     /label=L4440
                     /note="L4440 vector, forward primer"
     protein_bind    948..969
                     /label=CAP binding site
                     /bound_moiety="E. coli catabolite activator protein"
                     /note="CAP binding activates transcription in the presence
                     of cAMP."
     promoter        984..1014
                     /label=lac promoter
                     /note="promoter for the E. coli lac operon"
     protein_bind    1022..1038
                     /label=lac operator
                     /bound_moiety="lac repressor encoded by lacI"
                     /note="The lac repressor binds to the lac operator to
                     inhibit transcription in E. coli. This inhibition can be
                     relieved by adding lactose or
                     isopropyl-beta-D-thiogalactopyranoside (IPTG)."
     primer_bind     1027..1049
                     /label=M13/pUC Reverse
                     /note="In lacZ gene"
     primer_bind     1046..1062
                     /label=M13 rev
                     /note="common sequencing primer, one of multiple similar
                     variants"
     primer_bind     1046..1062
                     /label=M13 Reverse
                     /note="In lacZ gene. Also called M13-rev"
     primer_bind     1081..1101
                     /label=T3
                     /note="T3 promoter, forward primer"
     promoter        1083..1101
                     /label=T3 promoter
                     /note="promoter for bacteriophage T3 RNA polymerase"
     LTR             1357..1537
                     /label=5' LTR (truncated)
                     /note="truncated 5' long terminal repeat (LTR) from HIV-1"
     misc_feature    1581..1706
                     /label=HIV-1 Psi
                     /note="packaging signal of human immunodeficiency virus
                     type 1"
     misc_feature    2199..2432
                     /label=RRE
                     /note="The Rev response element (RRE) of HIV-1 allows for
                     Rev-dependent mRNA export from the nucleus to the
                     cytoplasm."
     CDS             2616..2660
                     /codon_start=1
                     /product="antigenic peptide corresponding to amino acids
                     655 to 669 of the HIV envelope protein gp41 (Lutje Hulsik
                     et al., 2013)"
                     /label=gp41 peptide
                     /note="recognized by the 2H10 single-chain llama nanobody"
                     /translation="KNEQELLELDKWASL"
     misc_feature    2921..3038
                     /label=cPPT/CTS
                     /note="central polypurine tract and central termination
                     sequence of HIV-1"
     misc_feature    3092..3680
                     /label=WPRE
                     /note="woodchuck hepatitis virus posttranscriptional
                     regulatory element"
     primer_bind     complement(3145..3165)
                     /label=WPRE-R
                     /note="WPRE, reverse primer"
     CDS             complement(3563..3574)
                     /codon_start=1
                     /product="Factor Xa recognition and cleavage site"
                     /label=Factor Xa site
                     /translation="IEGR"
     primer_bind     complement(3731..3751)
                     /label=pBABE 3'
                     /note="SV40 enhancer, reverse primer for pBABE vectors"
     promoter        3736..4066
                     /label=SV40 promoter
                     /note="SV40 enhancer and early promoter"
     rep_origin      3917..4052
                     /label=SV40 ori
                     /note="SV40 origin of replication"
     promoter        4078..4125
                     /label=EM7 promoter
                     /note="synthetic bacterial promoter "
     CDS             4144..4518
                     /codon_start=1
                     /gene="Sh ble from Streptoalloteichus hindustanus"
                     /product="antibiotic-binding protein"
                     /label=BleoR
                     /note="confers resistance to bleomycin, phleomycin, and
                     Zeocin(TM)"
                     /translation="MAKLTSAVPVLTARDVAGAVEFWTDRLGFSRDFVEDDFAGVVRDD
                     VTLFISAVQDQVVPDNTLAWVWVRGLDELYAEWSEVVSTNFRDASGPAMTEIGEQPWGR
                     EFALRDPAGNCVHFVAEEQD"
     protein_bind    4654..4678
                     /gene="mutant version of attB"
                     /label=attB2
                     /bound_moiety="BP Clonase(TM)"
                     /note="recombination site for the Gateway(R) BP reaction"
     protein_bind    4810..4828
                     /gene="tetO"
                     /label=tet operator
                     /bound_moiety="tetracycline repressor TetR"
                     /note="bacterial operator O2 for the tetR and tetA genes"
     primer_bind     complement(4874..4893)
                     /label=H1
                     /note="Human H1 promoter, forward primer"
     protein_bind    complement(5070..5094)
                     /gene="mutant version of attB"
                     /label=attB1
                     /bound_moiety="BP Clonase(TM)"
                     /note="recombination site for the Gateway(R) BP reaction"
     LTR             5169..5349
                     /label=5' LTR (truncated)
                     /note="truncated 5' long terminal repeat (LTR) from HIV-1"
     polyA_signal    5421..5542
                     /label=SV40 poly(A) signal
                     /note="SV40 polyadenylation signal"
     primer_bind     complement(5458..5477)
                     /label=SV40pA-R
                     /note="SV40 polyA, reverse primer"
     primer_bind     5512..5531
                     /label=EBV-rev
                     /note="SV40 polyA terminator, reverse primer"
ORIGIN
        1 accaaaatcc cttaacgtga gttttcgttc cactgagcgt cagaccccgt agaaaagatc
       61 aaaggatctt cttgagatcc tttttttctg cgcgtaatct gctgcttgca aacaaaaaaa
      121 ccaccgctac cagcggtggt ttgtttgccg gatcaagagc taccaactct ttttccgaag
      181 gtaactggct tcagcagagc gcagatacca aatactgtcc ttctagtgta gccgtagtta
      241 ggccaccact tcaagaactc tgtagcaccg cctacatacc tcgctctgct aatcctgtta
      301 ccagtggctg ctgccagtgg cgataagtcg tgtcttaccg ggttggactc aagacgatag
      361 ttaccggata aggcgcagcg gtcgggctga acggggggtt cgtgcacaca gcccagcttg
      421 gagcgaacga cctacaccga actgagatac ctacagcgtg agctatgaga aagcgccacg
      481 cttcccgaag ggagaaaggc ggacaggtat ccggtaagcg gcagggtcgg aacaggagag
      541 cgcacgaggg agcttccagg gggaaacgcc tggtatcttt atagtcctgt cgggtttcgc
      601 cacctctgac ttgagcgtcg atttttgtga tgctcgtcag gggggcggag cctatggaaa
      661 aacgccagca acgcggcctt tttacggttc ctggcctttt gctggccttt tgctcacatg
      721 ttctttcctg cgttatcccc tgattctgtg gataaccgta ttaccgcctt tgagtgagct
      781 gataccgctc gccgcagccg aacgaccgag cgcagcgagt cagtgagcga ggaagcggaa
      841 gagcgcccaa tacgcaaacc gcctctcccc gcgcgttggc cgattcatta atgcagctgg
      901 cacgacaggt ttcccgactg gaaagcgggc agtgagcgca acgcaattaa tgtgagttag
      961 ctcactcatt aggcacccca ggctttacac tttatgcttc cggctcgtat gttgtgtgga
     1021 attgtgagcg gataacaatt tcacacagga aacagctatg accatgatta cgccaagcgc
     1081 gcaattaacc ctcactaaag ggaacaaaag ctggagctgc aagcttaatg tagtcttatg
     1141 caatactctt gtagtcttgc aacatggtaa cgatgagtta gcaacatgcc ttacaaggag
     1201 agaaaaagca ccgtgcatgc cgattggtgg aagtaaggtg gtacgatcgt gccttattag
     1261 gaaggcaaca gacgggtctg acatggattg gacgaaccac tgaattgccg cattgcagag
     1321 atattgtatt taagtgccta gctcgataca ataaacgggt ctctctggtt agaccagatc
     1381 tgagcctggg agctctctgg ctaactaggg aacccactgc ttaagcctca ataaagcttg
     1441 ccttgagtgc ttcaagtagt gtgtgcccgt ctgttgtgtg actctggtaa ctagagatcc
     1501 ctcagaccct tttagtcagt gtggaaaatc tctagcagtg gcgcccgaac agggacctga
     1561 aagcgaaagg gaaaccagag ctctctcgac gcaggactcg gcttgctgaa gcgcgcacgg
     1621 caagaggcga ggggcggcga ctggtgagta cgccaaaaat tttgactagc ggaggctaga
     1681 aggagagaga tgggtgcgag agcgtcagta ttaagcgggg gagaattaga tcgcgatggg
     1741 aaaaaattcg gttaaggcca gggggaaaga aaaaatataa attaaaacat atagtatggg
     1801 caagcaggga gctagaacga ttcgcagtta atcctggcct gttagaaaca tcagaaggct
     1861 gtagacaaat actgggacag ctacaaccat cccttcagac aggatcagaa gaacttagat
     1921 cattatataa tacagtagca accctctatt gtgtgcatca aaggatagag ataaaagaca
     1981 ccaaggaagc tttagacaag atagaggaag agcaaaacaa aagtaagacc accgcacagc
     2041 aagcggccgc tgatcttcag acctggagga ggagatatga gggacaattg gagaagtgaa
     2101 ttatataaat ataaagtagt aaaaattgaa ccattaggag tagcacccac caaggcaaag
     2161 agaagagtgg tgcagagaga aaaaagagca gtgggaatag gagctttgtt ccttgggttc
     2221 ttgggagcag caggaagcac tatgggcgca gcctcaatga cgctgacggt acaggccaga
     2281 caattattgt ctggtatagt gcagcagcag aacaatttgc tgagggctat tgaggcgcaa
     2341 cagcatctgt tgcaactcac agtctggggc atcaagcagc tccaggcaag aatcctggct
     2401 gtggaaagat acctaaagga tcaacagctc ctggggattt ggggttgctc tggaaaactc
     2461 atttgcacca ctgctgtgcc ttggaatgct agttggagta ataaatctct ggaacagatt
     2521 ggaatcacac gacctggatg gagtgggaca gagaaattaa caattacaca agcttaatac
     2581 actccttaat tgaagaatcg caaaaccagc aagaaaagaa tgaacaagaa ttattggaat
     2641 tagataaatg ggcaagtttg tggaattggt ttaacataac aaattggctg tggtatataa
     2701 aattattcat aatgatagta ggaggcttgg taggtttaag aatagttttt gctgtacttt
     2761 ctatagtgaa tagagttagg cagggatatt caccattatc gtttcagacc cacctcccaa
     2821 ccccgagggg acccgacagg cccgaaggaa tagaagaaga aggtggagag agagacagag
     2881 acagatccat tcgattagtg aacggatctc gacggttaac ttttaaaaga aaagggggga
     2941 ttggggggta cagtgcaggg gaaagaatag tagacataat agcaacagac atacaaacta
     3001 aagaattaca aaaacaaatt acaaaaattc aaaattttat tccagtgtgg tggaattctg
     3061 cagatatcca gcacagtggc ggccgctcga caatcaacct ctggattaca aaatttgtga
     3121 aagattgact ggtattctta actatgttgc tccttttacg ctatgtggat acgctgcttt
     3181 aatgcctttg tatcatgcta ttgcttcccg tatggctttc attttctcct ccttgtataa
     3241 atcctggttg ctgtctcttt atgaggagtt gtggcccgtt gtcaggcaac gtggcgtggt
     3301 gtgcactgtg tttgctgacg caacccccac tggttggggc attgccacca cctgtcagct
     3361 cctttccggg actttcgctt tccccctccc tattgccacg gcggaactca tcgccgcctg
     3421 ccttgcccgc tgctggacag gggctcggct gttgggcact gacaattccg tggtgttgtc
     3481 ggggaagctg acgtcctttc catggctgct cgcctgtgtt gccacctgga ttctgcgcgg
     3541 gacgtccttc tgctacgtcc cttcggccct caatccagcg gaccttcctt cccgcggcct
     3601 gctgccggct ctgcggcctc ttccgcgtct tcgccttcgc cctcagacga gtcggatctc
     3661 cctttgggcc gcctccccgc ctggaattct gcagatatcc ggttagtaat gagtttggaa
     3721 ttaattctgt ggaatgtgtg tcagttaggg tgtggaaagt ccccaggctc cccaggcagg
     3781 cagaagtatg caaagcatgc atctcaatta gtcagcaacc aggtgtggaa agtccccagg
     3841 ctccccagca ggcagaagta tgcaaagcat gcatctcaat tagtcagcaa ccatagtccc
     3901 gcccctaact ccgcccatcc cgcccctaac tccgcccagt tccgcccatt ctccgcccca
     3961 tggctgacta atttttttta tttatgcaga ggccgaggcc gcctctgcct ctgagctatt
     4021 ccagaagtag tgaggaggct tttttggagg cctaggcttt tgcaaaaagc tccccctgtt
     4081 gacaattaat catcggcata gtatatcggc atagtataat acgacaaggt gaggaactaa
     4141 accatggcca agttgaccag tgccgttccg gtgctcaccg cgcgcgacgt cgccggagcg
     4201 gtcgagttct ggaccgaccg gctcgggttc tcccgggact tcgtggagga cgacttcgcc
     4261 ggtgtggtcc gggacgacgt gaccctgttc atcagcgcgg tccaggacca ggtggtgccg
     4321 gacaacaccc tggcctgggt gtgggtgcgc ggcctggacg agctgtacgc cgagtggtcg
     4381 gaggtcgtgt ccacgaactt ccgggacgcc tccgggccgg ccatgaccga gatcggcgag
     4441 cagccgtggg ggcgggagtt cgccctgcgc gacccggccg gcaactgcgt gcacttcgtg
     4501 gccgaggagc aggactgaca cgtgctacga gatttaaatg gtacctttaa gaccaatgac
     4561 ttacaaggca gctgtagatc ttagccactt tttaaaagaa aaggggggac tggaagggct
     4621 agactcgagc ggccgccact gtgctggata tcaaccactt tgtacaagaa agctgggtct
     4681 agatatctcg agtgcggccg cgaattccac cacactggac tagtggatcc gagctcggta
     4741 ccaagctttt ccaaaaagct ggagtacaac tacaactctc ttgaagttgt agttgtactc
     4801 cagcggggat ctctatcact gatagggaac ttataagatt cccaaatcca aagacatttc
     4861 acgtttatgg tgatttccca gaacacatag cgacatgcaa atattgcagg gcgccactcc
     4921 cctgtccctc acagccatct tcctgccagg gcgcacgcgc gctgggtgtt cccgcctagt
     4981 gacactgggc cgcgattcct tggagcgggt tgatgacgtc agcgttcgaa ttcggtaccg
     5041 gatccagtcg actgaattgg ttcctttaaa gcctgctttt ttgtacaaac ttgttgatat
     5101 ctgcagaatt ccaccacact ggactagctc actcccaacg aagacaagat ctgctttttg
     5161 cttgtactgg gtctctctgg ttagaccaga tctgagcctg ggagctctct ggctgcctag
     5221 ggaacccact gcttaagcct caataaagct tgccttgagt gcttcaagta gtgtgtgccc
     5281 gtctgttgtg tgactctggt aactagagat ccctcagacc cttttagtca gtgtggaaaa
     5341 tctctagcag tagtagttca tgtcatctta ttattcagta tttataactt gcaaagaaat
     5401 gaatatcaga gagtgagagg aacttgttta ttgcagctta taatggttac aaataaagca
     5461 atagcatcac aaatttcaca aataaagcat ttttttcact gcattctagt tgtggtttgt
     5521 ccaaactcat caatgtatct tatcatgtct ggctctagct atcccgcccc taactccgcc
     5581 cagttccgcc cattctccgc cccatggctg actaattttt tttatttatg cagaggccga
     5641 ggccg
//
