[The description below was written by a language model from this plasmid's Addgene catalogue record and the feature table of its GenBank file.]
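Description:
pLenti X2 Zeo/pTER shGFP #2 (790-1) is a 5,645 bp HIV-1-based lentiviral RNAi vector derived from the p156RRL-sinPPT-CMV-GFP-PRE backbone and built to deliver a short hairpin RNA against enhanced GFP. It replicates in E. coli from a high-copy ColE1/pUC-type origin. Its only annotated resistance gene is the Sh ble (BleoR) coding sequence, which sits behind tandem SV40 early and EM7 promoters. The same marker therefore provides Zeocin selection in bacteria through EM7 and in transduced mammalian cells through SV40. The viral portion carries a truncated 5' LTR, the Psi packaging signal, the RRE for Rev-dependent export of the genomic RNA, the cPPT/CTS and a WPRE. A second truncated LTR, labelled as a 5' LTR by the automated annotation but located at the 3' end of the provirus, closes the viral region and is followed by an SV40 polyadenylation signal. No promoter driving the viral genomic transcript upstream of the 5' LTR is annotated in the feature table.

The payload is a 48 bp shGFP hairpin, cloned between Bgl II and Hind III sites that were destroyed in the process. The hairpin itself is not annotated as a feature. It apparently lies within a cassette flanked by attB1 and attB2 Gateway recombination scars, placed in reverse orientation just upstream of the 3' LTR. This region contains an H1 promoter primer site and a tet operator, consistent with the pTER-style H1/TetO design. In such a design, hairpin transcription by RNA polymerase III is constitutive in ordinary cells but becomes tetracycline- or doxycycline-inducible where the Tet repressor is expressed. The construct is suited to stable or conditional knockdown of GFP. The record does not state a specific purpose, though such a vector commonly serves as a control or for validating a knockdown system.
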