Addgene plasmid #22529: pLenti X2 Zeo/pTER shGFP #2 (790-1)
Depositing lab: Eric Campeau. Depositing organization: University of Massachusetts, Worcester.
Backbone
  Vector backbone: p156RRL-sinPPT-CMV-GFP-PRE/Nhe I
  Backbone size w/o insert (bp): 5597
  Vector type: Lentiviral, RNAi
  Selectable markers: Zeocin
Growth in bacteria
  Bacterial resistance: Bleocin (Zeocin), 50 μg/mL
  Growth temperature: 37°C
  Growth strain: Stbl3
  Growth instructions: Stbl3, 37oC.
  Copy number: High Copy
Gene/Insert
  Gene/Insert name: sh Enhanced Green Fluorescent Protein #2 (alt name: shGFP #2)
  Insert size (bp): 48
  Cloning method: Restriction Enzyme; 5′ cloning site Bgl II (destroyed during cloning); 3′ cloning site Hind III (destroyed during cloning)
  Sequencing primers: 5′ H1forw; 3′ n/a
Terms and licenses: Academic/Nonprofit Terms; Industry Terms: Not Available to Industry
How to cite: pLenti X2 Zeo/pTER shGFP #2 (790-1) was a gift from Eric Campeau (Addgene plasmid # 22529 ; http://n2t.net/addgene:22529 ; RRID:Addgene_22529)
