>Addgene plasmid #22529 | pLenti X2 Zeo/pTER shGFP #2 (790-1) | addgene partial sequence | sequence record 28714 | 22529 with H1
GGATTGGGATCTTATAAGTTCCCTATCAGTGATAGAGATCCCCGCTGGAGTACAACTACAACTTCAAGAG
AGTTGTAGTTGTACTCCAGCTTTTTGGAAAAGCTTGGTACCGAGCTCGGATCCACTAGTCCAGTGTGGTG
GAATTCGCGGCCGCACTCGAGATATCTAGACCCAGCTTTCTTGTACAAAGTGGTTGATATCCAGCACAGT
GGCGGCCGCTCGAGTCTAGCCCTTCCAGTCCCCCCTTTTCTTTTAAAAAGTGGCTAAGATCTACAGCTGC
CTTGTAAGTCATTGGTCTTAAAGGTACCATTTAAATCTCGTAGCACGTGTCAGTCCTGCTCCTCGGCCAC
GAAGTGCACGCAGTTGCCGGCCGGGTCGCGCAGGGCGAACTCCCGCCCCCACGGCTGCTCGCCGATCTCG
GTCATGGCCGGCCCGGAGGCGTCCCGGAAGTTCGTGGACACGACCTCCGACCACTCGGCGTACAGCTCGT
CCAGGCCGCGCACCCACACCCAGGCCAGGGTGTTGTCCGGCACCACCTGGTCCTGGACCGCGCTGATGAA
CAGGGTCACGTCGTCCCGGACCACACCGGCGAAGTCGTCCTCCACGAAGTCCCGGGAGAACCCGAGCCGG
TCGGTCCAGAACTCGACCGCTCCGGCGACGTCGCGCGCGGTGAGCACCGGAACGGCACTGGTCAACTTGG
CCATGGTTTAGTTCCTCACCTTGTCGTATTATACTATGCCGATATACTATGCCGATGATAATTGTCAACA
GGGGAGTTTTTGCAAAGCTAGGCTCAAAAAGCTCTCATACTCTG
